Addgene plasmid #200328: pSAH52 - [DDp | gfp | tbb-2 UTR]
Purpose: gfp BioPart for DD neurons. (1) Mark neurons or (2) cell-specific expression of transgenes (N or C-terminal fusions, or untagged). Compatible with single-copy insertion (MosTI) or arrays.
Depositing lab: Christian Froekjaer-Jensen. Depositing organization: King Abdullah University of Science and Technology (KAUST).
Backbone
  Vector backbone: Twist Amp High
  Backbone manufacturer: Twist Biosciences
  Vector type: Worm Expression
Growth in bacteria
  Bacterial resistance: Ampicillin, 100 μg/mL
  Growth temperature: 37°C
  Growth strain: DH5alpha
  Copy number: High Copy
Gene/Insert
  Gene/Insert name: [DDp | gfp | tbb-2 UTR]
  Species: C. elegans (nematode)
  Promoter: WBGene00007304, ttr-39
  Cloning method: Restriction Enzyme; 5′ cloning site Unknown (unknown if destroyed)
Terms and licenses: Academic/Nonprofit Terms; Industry Terms: Not Available to Industry
Depositor comments: See www.wormbuilder.org/BioParts for more information.
How to cite: pSAH52 - [DDp | gfp | tbb-2 UTR] was a gift from Christian Froekjaer-Jensen (Addgene plasmid # 200328 ; http://n2t.net/addgene:200328 ; RRID:Addgene_200328)
