[The description below was written by a language model from this plasmid's Addgene catalogue record and pLannotate feature annotations shown in this document.]
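Description:
pSAH52 is a C. elegans expression plasmid built on the synthetic Twist Amp High backbone. It is maintained in E. coli at high copy through a ColE1/pUC-type origin and selected with ampicillin via the β-lactamase gene and its native promoter. It belongs to a set of modular "BioPart" constructs for neuron-specific expression, in this case targeting the DD class of motor neurons.

The payload is a three-part cassette: a DD-neuron promoter, recorded as derived from ttr-39, followed by a gfp coding sequence and the tbb-2 (β-tubulin) 3′ UTR/terminator, which supplies transcript termination and 3′ processing signals. The automated annotation does not label the promoter. It detects GFP as two separate Aequorea victoria-derived fragments with a short gap between them. This pattern would fit an intron interrupting the coding sequence, as is common in worm-optimised reporters, but the record does not say so.

The feature table also shows a fragment matching unc-119, a loxP site spanning the sequence origin, a Gateway attB1-like site and a small lacZα remnant. The unc-119 fragment and loxP site may relate to the stated compatibility with MosTI single-copy insertion, but their precise roles are not described in the record.

According to the depositor, the plasmid can be used directly to mark DD neurons with GFP. It can also serve as a scaffold for cell-specific transgene expression, with a gene of interest fused to the N- or C-terminus of GFP or expressed untagged. Delivery can be either as a single-copy MosTI insertion or as an array.
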