Features (pLannotate 1.2.2; 10 found; start..end, strand, type, name):
    461..757     +  CDS            cEGFP (fragment): cEGFP is a basic (constitutively fluorescent) green fluorescent protein published in 2008, derived from Aequorea victoria.
    799..1356    +  CDS            Q80R (fragment): Q80R is a fluorescent protein, derived from Aequorea victoria.
   1379..1548    +  terminator     tbb-2 terminator (fragment): tbb-2; transcription terminator for the C. elegans tubulin beta-2 gene
   2097..2685    -  rep_origin     ori: high-copy-number ColE1/pMB1/pBR322/pUC origin of replication
   2802..2826    -  protein_bind   attB1: mutant version of attB; recombination site for the Gateway® BP reaction BP Clonase™
   2926..3786    -  CDS            AmpR: β-lactamase; bla; confers resistance to ampicillin, carbenicillin, and related antibiotics
   3787..3891    -  promoter       AmpR promoter: bla
   3978..4021    -  CDS            lacZα (fragment): LacZα fragment of β-galactosidase; lacZ fragment
   4076..4528    +  CDS            unc-119 (fragment): UN119_CAEEL - Experimental evidence at protein level: Swiss-Prot protein existence level 1. Myristoyl-binding protein that acts as a cargo adapter: specifically binds the myristoyl moiety of a subset of N-terminally myristoylated proteins and is required for their localization. Plays a key role in ciliary membrane localization of proteins. Required for the establishment or function of the nervous system. From Caenorhabditis elegans.
   4645..15      +  protein_bind   loxP (across the origin): Cre-mediated recombination occurs in the 8-bp core sequence (GCATACAT). Cre recombinase
>Addgene plasmid #200328 | pSAH52 - [DDp | gfp | tbb-2 UTR] | addgene full sequence | sequence record 396872 | Addgene NGS Result
ATTATACGAAGTTATGATATCAAAAATGATTACGCCAAGCTGTAAGTTTAAACATGATCTTACTAACTAA
CTATTCTCATTTAAATTTTCAGAGCTTAAAAATGGCTGAAATCACTCACAACGATGGATACGCTAATGCC
TTCTCCAGAATGTTTTTGGTTTCTGATCGATAAATGTTTACTGGTTGTTGATGTTTGTAAAAGTCCTGCA
AATTCTAGAAAATTCTCAAACTCTTTTTCTTATTTTCATGAGAAAACCGAAACTTTGAAGTACATAAGCA
AAGAGTTGCGTTGTTATTTTAATCTTTTGAACCTATTAATAAATCTTTTTTGTTTTCTCGGGATTATGTT
AGGATTACAAAGACATTTAAGACAAGAAGTTGTTTCTGTTATTTCACTTTTTTTGTTTGCGCATTCACAA
TTTTGTTAAAACAAAAAAAAAGAGACCAAAAATGGGGCCCTCTAAGGGCGAAGAATTGTTCACGGGAGTA
GTCCCAATCTTAGTCGAGCTTGACGGAGGTGAGTTTTATTATCGATTTTCGGGATTTTCTACTTGTAATT
ACCTTTTGTTTTTAATAAGTTGCTTTTTTCCAGATGTTAATGGCCACAAGTTTTCCGTGTCTGGAGAAGG
AGAAGGCGACGCTACCTACGGTAAGCTGACCCTGAAGTTCATTTGCACTACTGGCAAGTTACCAGTACCA
TGGCCGACCCTGGTGACAACATTTTGCTACGGGGTTCAATGCTTCTCCAGATACCCAGGTAGGTTTTCAG
TTTCAATTTTTGTTGCAACTACCTCAACTCTATGTTTTCAGATCATATGAAAAGACACGACTTTTTTAAA
TCCGCCATGCCAGAGGGTTACGTTCAAGAACGTACCATTTTTTTTAAGGACGATGGTAACTACAAGACAC
GTGCGGAGGTTAAATTTGAAGGCGATACTCTCGTGAACCGTATTGAGCTCAAGGTAAATTTTTCAAGCTT
CTAAATTCCAAAATAAACCATTTTAATTTCTTAATTCCAGGGAATCGATTTCAAGGAAGATGGAAACATT
TTGGGCCACAAGCTTGAATATAATTATAATAGTCATAATGTCTACATTATGGCCGACAAACAAAAAAACG
GTATTAAGGTTAACTTCAAGATTCGCCACAATATCGAAGATGGATCTGTCCAACTTGCTGACCACTACCA
ACAAAATACTCCAATTGGAGATGGACCGGTTTTGCTTCCAGATAACCACTACCTTTCCACTCAGTCTGCC
CTCTCTAAGGATCCGAATGAAAAACGTGACCATATGGTTCTTTTGGAGTTCGTTACCGCAGCAGGAATTA
CTCACGGAATGGATGAACTGTACAAGCCCGGGTGATGGTCTCTGAGCTATGCAAAATCCTTTCAAGCATT
CCCTTCTTCTCTATCACTCTTCTTTCTTTTTGTCAAAAAATTCTCTCGCTAATTTATTTGCTTTTTTAAT
GTTATTATTTTATGACTTTTTATAGTCACTGAAAAGTTTGCATCTGAGTGAAGTGAATGCTATCAAAATG
TGATTCTGATATCCAGGAAACGGAGAATCTGTGCGGCAATGTCTTATCATTTGAAACGCGCCGTATCGAT
GCTGACATCATGCGGCTCCCGTGTTAGTCGAGAAGATGGGTACGGGCCTTTATTCATCCAACACTCTACG
GCTTCTTCAAGAGCTAGTAGGGCACCCTGTAGTTGGAAAGGGATTATTTCGTATGGCGAGCCCATACCGT
CTTTCTTGCGGAAGCTTAACACGATAGGAAGTTGGATAGTTTCGAACGATGGTTCCATACGGAACGCTGT
CTCAAGGATGAGTCTGACGGAGTGTAACTCGAAGGCTAGGTGGAGGCTCAGTGATGATAAGTCTGCGATG
GTGGATGCATGTGTCATGGTCATAGCTGTTTCCTGTGTGAAATTGTTATCCGCTCAGAGGGCACAATCCT
ATTCCGCGCTATCCGACAATCTCCAAGACATTAGGTGGAGTTCAGTTCGGCGTATGGCATATGTCGCTGG
AAAGAACATGTGAGCAAAAGGCCAGCAAAAGGCCAGGAACCGTAAAAAGGCCGCGTTGCTGGCGTTTTTC
CATAGGCTCCGCCCCCCTGACGAGCATCACAAAAATCGACGCTCAAGTCAGAGGTGGCGAAACCCGACAG
GACTATAAAGATACCAGGCGTTTCCCCCTGGAAGCTCCCTCGTGCGCTCTCCTGTTCCGACCCTGCCGCT
TACCGGATACCTGTCCGCCTTTCTCCCTTCGGGAAGCGTGGCGCTTTCTCATAGCTCACGCTGTAGGTAT
CTCAGTTCGGTGTAGGTCGTTCGCTCCAAGCTGGGCTGTGTGCACGAACCCCCCGTTCAGCCCGACCGCT
GCGCCTTATCCGGTAACTATCGTCTTGAGTCCAACCCGGTAAGACACGACTTATCGCCACTGGCAGCAGC
CACTGGTAACAGGATTAGCAGAGCGAGGTATGTAGGCGGTGCTACAGAGTTCTTGAAGTGGTGGCCTAAC
TACGGCTACACTAGAAGAACAGTATTTGGTATCTGCGCTCTGCTGAAGCCAGTTACCTTCGGAAAAAGAG
TTGGTAGCTCTTGATCCGGCAAACAAACCACCGCTGGTAGCGGTGGTTTTTTTGTTTGCAAGCAGCAGAT
TACGCGCAGAAAAAAAGGATCTCAAGAAGATCCTTTGATCTTTTCTACGGGGTCTGACGCTCTATTCAAC
AAAGCCGCCGTCCCGTCAAGTCAGCGTAAATGGGTAGGGGGCTTCAAATCGTCCTCGTGATACCAATTCG
GAGCCTGCTTTTTTGTACAAACTTGTTGATAATGGCAATTCAAGGATCTTCACCTAGATCCTTTTAAATT
AAAAATGAAGTTTTAAATCAATCTAAAGTATATATGAGTAAACTTGGTCTGACAGTTACCAATGCTTAAT
CAGTGAGGCACCTATCTCAGCGATCTGTCTATTTCGTTCATCCATAGTTGCCTGACTCCCCGTCGTGTAG
ATAACTACGATACGGGAGGGCTTACCATCTGGCCCCAGTGCTGCAATGATACCGCGAGAGCCACGCTCAC
CGGCTCCAGATTTATCAGCAATAAACCAGCCAGCCGGAAGGGCCGAGCGCAGAAGTGGTCCTGCAACTTT
ATCCGCCTCCATCCAGTCTATTAATTGTTGCCGGGAAGCTAGAGTAAGTAGTTCGCCAGTTAATAGTTTG
CGCAACGTTGTTGCCATTGCTACAGGCATCGTGGTGTCACGCTCGTCGTTTGGTATGGCTTCATTCAGCT
CCGGTTCCCAACGATCAAGGCGAGTTACATGATCCCCCATGTTGTGCAAAAAAGCGGTTAGCTCCTTCGG
TCCTCCGATCGTTGTCAGAAGTAAGTTGGCCGCAGTGTTATCACTCATGGTTATGGCAGCACTGCATAAT
TCTCTTACTGTCATGCCATCCGTAAGATGCTTTTCTGTGACTGGTGAGTACTCAACCAAGTCATTCTGAG
AATAGTGTATGCGGCGACCGAGTTGCTCTTGCCCGGCGTCAATACGGGATAATACCGCGCCACATAGCAG
AACTTTAAAAGTGCTCATCATTGGAAAACGTTCTTCGGGGCGAAAACTCTCAAGGATCTTACCGCTGTTG
AGATCCAGTTCGATGTAACCCACTCGTGCACCCAACTGATCTTCAGCATCTTTTACTTTCACCAGCGTTT
CTGGGTGAGCAAAAACAGGAAGGCAAAATGCCGCAAAAAAGGGAATAAGGGCGACACGGAAATGTTGAAT
ACTCATACTCTTCCTTTTTCAATATTATTGAAGCATTTATCAGGGTTATTGTCTCATGAGCGGATACATA
TTTGAATGTATTTAGAAAAATAAACAAATAGGGGTTCCGCGCACATTTCCCCGAAAAGTGCCAGATACCT
GAAACAAAACCCATCGTACGGCCAAGGAAGTCTCCAATAACTGTGATCCACCACAAGCGCCAGGGTTTTC
CCAGTCACGACGTTGTAAAACGACGGCCAGTCATGCATAATCCGCACGCATCTGGAATAAGGAAGTGCCA
TTCCGCCTGACCTAAGTGCTTTTCGAGATCGCCAAACCGGAGAACGATCAGGAGAATGATGAGTCGCCAC
AGGAGTCGGCAAGATACGTGCGTTATAGATTTGCTCCAAACTTTTTGAAACTCAAAACGGTCGGAGCAAC
TGTGGAATTCAAAGTAGGAGACATCCCAATCCATCATTTCCGAATGATCGAACGTCACTTCTTCAAAGAT
CGCCTTCTGAAGTGTTTTGACTTTGAATTCGGATTCTGTATTCCGAATTCACGAAACAACTGTGAACATA
TCTATGAGTTCCCTCAACTCTCTCAACAACTCAGTGAGTCATTATTCTAAAAAGTACAATTCAAAAGACT
AATCTCTTTTTCAGTGGACGACATGATCAACAATCCAAACGAGACTCGTTCTGACAGCTTCTATTTCGTC
GATAACAAACTCGTCATGCACAACAAAGCCGACTACTCATATGATGCATAAATCTTCATTGTTGAGTTTA
TCTTGTTGATTTTTGAATAAATTATCAACTCTTTACTTTTTAATGGGTTATGAAATAAATAAACATTGAA
AACTGATAAACAACGTTCATCTCTATAACTTCGTATAGCATAC
